>Addgene plasmid #178175 | VPS35_Halo_C_allele | addgene full sequence | sequence record 349332 | Addgene NGS Result
CCATATGCGGTGTGAAATACCGCACAGATGCGTAAGGAGAAAATACCGCATCAGGCGCCATTCGCCATTC
AGGCTGCGCAACTGTTGGGAAGGGCGATCGGTGCGGGCCTCTTCGCTATTACGCCAGCTGGCGAAAGGGG
GATGTGCTGCAAGGCGATTAAGTTGGGTAACGCCAGGGTTTACCCAGTCACGACGTTGTAAAACGACGGC
CAGTGAATTCTGAGCCGAGCCAATTTTGCTTGTTTTAAAGGGTTGTTTTTTTTTTTTTTTTTTTGATAGT
CAGTAATTGTTCAAACTAGGAATTGTATCCCCATCTTTCTTTTTTCATAATTACTCAGGTAATTGATGAG
TGTAACAGAAGCTCCTCAAAACAGTTTTATTAAATTGCCTTTCATTTTTTGTGGTACGTGCTTGATCATG
AATTTGTACATATTCTTTTGTAGGTAACAATTCAGGTTTTAAACCAGCTTATCCAAAAGATTCGAGAAGA
CCTCCCGAATCTTGAATCCAGTGAAGAAACAGAGCAGATTAACAAACATTTTCATAACACACTGGAGCAT
TTGCGCTTGCGGCGGGAATCACCAGAATCCGAGGGGCCAATTTATGAAGGTCTCATCCTTGGTGGAGGAG
GTTCTGGAGGCGGTGGAAGTGGTGGCGGAGGTAGCGCCGAGATCGGCACCGGCTTTCCCTTCGATCCTCA
CTACGTGGAAGTGCTGGGCGAGAGAATGCACTATGTGGACGTGGGCCCCAGAGATGGAACCCCTGTGCTG
TTTCTGCACGGCAACCCTACCAGCAGCTACGTGTGGCGGAACATCATCCCTCACGTGGCCCCTACACACA
GATGTATCGCCCCTGACCTGATCGGCATGGGCAAGAGCGATAAGCCCGACCTGGGCTACTTCTTCGACGA
CCACGTGCGGTTCATGGACGCCTTTATTGAGGCCCTCGGCCTGGAAGAGGTGGTGCTGGTTATTCACGAT
TGGGGCAGCGCCCTGGGATTCCACTGGGCCAAGAGAAACCCCGAGAGAGTGAAGGGAATCGCCTTCATGG
AATTCATCAGGCCCATTCCTACCTGGGACGAGTGGCCTGAGTTCGCCAGAGAGACATTCCAGGCCTTCAG
AACCACCGACGTGGGCAGAAAGCTGATCATCGACCAGAACGTGTTCATCGAGGGCACCCTGCCTATGGGA
GTCGTCAGACCACTGACCGAGGTGGAAATGGACCACTACAGAGAGCCCTTTCTGAACCCCGTGGACCGGG
AACCTCTTTGGAGATTCCCCAACGAGCTGCCCATTGCCGGCGAGCCTGCTAATATTGTGGCCCTGGTGGA
AGAGTACATGGACTGGCTGCATCAGAGCCCCGTGCCTAAGCTGCTGTTTTGGGGAACACCCGGCGTGCTG
ATTCCTCCTGCTGAAGCTGCCAGACTGGCCAAGAGCCTGCCTAATTGCAAGGCCGTGGATATCGGCCCTG
GCCTGAATCTGCTGCAAGAGGACAACCCCGATCTGATCGGCTCCGAGATTGCCAGATGGCTGAGCACCCT
GGAAATCAGCGGATAAAAAGGAAATAGCTCACCATACTCCTTTCCATGTACATCCAGTGAGGGTTTTATT
ACGCTAGGTTTCCCTTCCATAGATTGTGCCTTTCAGAAATGCTGAGGTAGGTTTCCCATTTCTTACCTGT
GATGTGTTTTACCCAGCACCTCCGGACACTCACCTTCAGGACCTTAATAAAATTATTCACTTGGTAAGTG
TTCAAGTCTTTCTGATCACCCCAAGTAGCATGACTGATCTGCAATTTAAAATTCCTGTGATCTGTAAAAA
AAAAAAAAAAAAAAAACACAAAACCCACAAGCACTTATCTTGGCTACTAATGAAGCTCTCCTTTTTTTTG
TTTGTTTGTTTGCTTCATTGTTGATTGTGTATTTTCTTCATTCCTGGGGAGTACTAACCCAAAAGCAAGC
TTGGCGTAATCATGGTCATAGCTGTTTCCTGTGTGAAATTGTTATCCGCTCACAATTCCACACAACATAC
GAGCCGGAAGCATAAAGTGTAAAGCCTGGGGTGCCTAATGAGTGAGCTAACTCACATTAATTGCGTTGCG
CTCACTGCCCGCTTTCCAGTCGGGAAACCTGTCGTGCCAGCTGCATTAATGAATCGGCCAACGCGCGGGG
AGAGGCGGTTTGCGTATTGGGCGCTCTTCCGCTTCCTCGCTCACTGACTCGCTGCGCTCGGTCGTTCGGC
TGCGGCGAGCGGTATCAGCTCACTCAAAGGCGGTAATACGGTTATCCACAGAATCAGGGGATAACGCAGG
AAAGAACATGTGAGCAAAAGGCCAGCAAAAGGCCAGGAACCGTAAAAAGGCCGCGTTGCTGGCGTTTTTC
CATAGGCTCCGCCCCCCTGACGAGCATCACAAAAATCGACGCTCAAGTCAGAGGTGGCGAAACCCGACAG
GACTATAAAGATACCAGGCGTTTCCCCCTGGAAGCTCCCTCGTGCGCTCTCCTGTTCCGACCCTGCCGCT
TACCGGATACCTGTCCGCCTTTCTCCCTTCGGGAAGCGTGGCGCTTTCTCATAGCTCACGCTGTAGGTAT
CTCAGTTCGGTGTAGGTCGTTCGCTCCAAGCTGGGCTGTGTGCACGAACCCCCCGTTCAGCCCGACCGCT
GCGCCTTATCCGGTAACTATCGTCTTGAGTCCAACCCGGTAAGACACGACTTATCGCCACTGGCAGCAGC
CACTGGTAACAGGATTAGCAGAGCGAGGTATGTAGGCGGTGCTACAGAGTTCTTGAAGTGGTGGCCTAAC
TACGGCTACACTAGAAGAACAGTATTTGGTATCTGCGCTCTGCTGAAGCCAGTTACCTTCGGAAAAAGAG
TTGGTAGCTCTTGATCCGGCAAACAAACCACCGCTGGTAGCGGTGGTTTTTTTGTTTGCAAGCAGCAGAT
TACGCGCAGAAAAAAAGGATCTCAAGAAGATCCTTTGATCTTTTCTACGGGGTCTGACGCTCAGTGGAAC
GAAAACTCACGTTAAGGGATTTTGGTCATGAGATTATCAAAAAGGATCTTCACCTAGATCCTTTTAAATT
AAAAATGAAGTTTTAAATCAATCTAAAGTATATATGAGTAAACTTGGTCTGACAGTTACCAATGCTTAAT
CAGTGAGGCACCTATCTCAGCGATCTGTCTATTTCGTTCATCCATAGTTGCCTGACTCCCCGTCGTGTAG
ATAACTACGATACGGGAGGGCTTACCATCTGGCCCCAGTGCTGCAATGATACCGCGAGATCCACGCTCAC
CGGCTCCAGATTTATCAGCAATAAACCAGCCAGCCGGAAGGGCCGAGCGCAGAAGTGGTCCTGCAACTTT
ATCCGCCTCCATCCAGTCTATTAATTGTTGCCGGGAAGCTAGAGTAAGTAGTTCGCCAGTTAATAGTTTG
CGCAACGTTGTTGCCATTGCTACAGGCATCGTGGTGTCACGCTCGTCGTTTGGTATGGCTTCATTCAGCT
CCGGTTCCCAACGATCAAGGCGAGTTACATGATCCCCCATGTTGTGCAAAAAAGCGGTTAGCTCCTTCGG
TCCTCCGATCGTTGTCAGAAGTAAGTTGGCCGCAGTGTTATCACTCATGGTTATGGCAGCACTGCATAAT
TCTCTTACTGTCATGCCATCCGTAAGATGCTTTTCTGTGACTGGTGAGTACTCAACCAAGTCATTCTGAG
AATAGTGTATGCGGCGACCGAGTTGCTCTTGCCCGGCGTCAATACGGGATAATACCGCGCCACATAGCAG
AACTTTAAAAGTGCTCATCATTGGAAAACGTTCTTCGGGGCGAAAACTCTCAAGGATCTTACCGCTGTTG
AGATCCAGTTCGATGTAACCCACTCGTGCACCCAACTGATCTTCAGCATCTTTTACTTTCACCAGCGTTT
CTGGGTGAGCAAAAACAGGAAGGCAAAATGCCGCAAAAAAGGGAATAAGGGCGACACGGAAATGTTGAAT
ACTCATACTCTTCCTTTTTCAATATTATTGAAGCATTTATCAGGGTTATTGTCTCATGAGCGGATACATA
TTTGAATGTATTTAGAAAAATAAACAAATAGGGGTTCCGCGCACATTTCCCCGAAAAGTGCCACCTGACG
TCTAAGAAACCATTATTATCATGACATTAACCTATAAAAATAGGCGTATCACGAGGCCCTTTCGTCTCGC
GCGTTTCGGTGATGACGGTGAAAACCTCTGACACATGCAGCTCCCGGAGACGGTCACAGCTTGTCTGTAA
GCGGATGCCGGGAGCAGACAAGCCCGTCAGGGCGCGTCAGCGGGTGTTGGCGGGTGTCGGGGCTGGCTTA
ACTATGCGGCATCAGAGCAGATTGTACTGAGAGTGCA
Features (pLannotate 1.2.2; 12 found; start..end, strand, type, name):
     61..218     -  CDS            lacZα (fragment): LacZα fragment of β-galactosidase; lacZ fragment
    444..614     +  CDS            VPS35 (fragment): VPS35_HUMAN - Also known as MEM3. Experimental evidence at protein level: Swiss-Prot protein existence level 1. (Microbial infection) The heterotrimeric retromer cargo- selective complex (CSC) mediates the exit of human papillomavirus from the early endosome and the delivery to the Golgi apparatus. From Homo sapiens (Human).
    666..1541    +  CDS            dhaA: DHAA_PSEPV - Experimental evidence at protein level: Swiss-Prot protein existence level 1. Catalyzes hydrolytic cleavage of carbon-halogen bonds in halogenated aliphatic compounds, leading to the formation of the corresponding primary alcohols, halide ions and protons. Has a broad substrate specificity, as it is able to dehalogenate mono- and di- chlorinated and brominated alkanes (up to at least C10), and the two isomers of 1,3-dichloropropene to 3-chloroallyl alcohol; the highest activity was found with 1,2-dibromoethane, while no activity was observed with the analog 1,2-dichloroethane. Fro
   1999..2015    -  protein_bind   lac operator: The lac repressor binds to the lac operator to inhibit transcription in E. coli. This inhibition can be relieved by adding lactose or isopropyl-β-D-thiogalactopyranoside (IPTG). lac repressor encoded by lacI
   2023..2053    -  promoter       lac promoter: promoter for the E. coli lac operon
   2068..2089    -  protein_bind   CAP binding site: CAP binding activates transcription in the presence of cAMP. E. coli catabolite activator protein
   2102..2194    -  CDS            lacI (fragment): lac repressor; lacI; The lac repressor binds to the lac operator to inhibit transcription in E. coli. This inhibition can be relieved by adding lactose or isopropyl-β-D-thiogalactopyranoside (IPTG).
   2377..2965    -  rep_origin     ori: high-copy-number ColE1/pMB1/pBR322/pUC origin of replication
   3136..3996    -  CDS            AmpR: β-lactamase; bla; confers resistance to ampicillin, carbenicillin, and related antibiotics
   3997..4101    -  promoter       AmpR promoter: bla
   4196..4231    +  CDS            rop (fragment): Rop protein, which maintains plasmids at low copy number; rop
   4333..55      +  misc_feature   bom (fragment) (across the origin): basis of mobility region from pBR322
