[The description below was written by a language model from this plasmid's Addgene catalogue record and pLannotate feature annotations shown in this document.]
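Description:
VPS35_Halo_C_allele is a homology-directed repair donor plasmid built on the pUC57-BsaI-Free cloning backbone, intended for knocking a HaloTag coding sequence into the endogenous human VPS35 locus so that the native protein carries the tag at its C-terminus. It is a small (about 4.4 kb) bacterial plasmid propagated at high copy through the ColE1/pUC-type origin and selected with ampicillin via the β-lactamase gene and its own promoter. The remaining annotated backbone elements (lacZα fragment, lac promoter, operator and CAP site, and short remnants of lacI, rop and bom) are leftovers of the pUC-style cloning vector and have no role in the tagging function.

The payload sits within the interrupted lacZα region. The annotation detects a fragment of the human VPS35 coding sequence, consistent with the last coding portion of the gene forming part of the upstream homology arm, followed after a short unannotated gap (presumably a linker) by an open reading frame matched to the bacterial haloalkane dehalogenase DhaA, the enzyme from which HaloTag was engineered. The roughly 450 bp of unannotated sequence downstream of the tag likely serves as the 3′ homology arm, although the record does not define arm boundaries. No mammalian promoter, polyadenylation signal or mammalian selection cassette is annotated, in keeping with a design in which expression of the fusion depends entirely on the endogenous VPS35 regulatory elements after integration.

VPS35 (also called MEM3 or PARK17) is a core retromer subunit linked to Parkinson's disease. The donor comes from an iPSC neurodegenerative disease resource and would typically be paired with a site-specific nuclease. The record does not name the nuclease or guide. The resulting allele allows covalent labelling of endogenous VPS35 with HaloTag ligands for applications such as imaging or pull-down.
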