Addgene plasmid #178175: VPS35_Halo_C_allele
Purpose: Donor vector for endogenous tagging of human VPS35 at the C-terminus with halotag
Depositing lab: iPSC Neurodegenerative Disease Initiative (iNDI) & Michael Ward. Depositing organization: National Institute of Neurological Disorders and Strokes (NINDS).
Backbone
  Vector backbone: pUC57-BsaI-Free
  Vector type: Donor vector
Growth in bacteria
  Bacterial resistance: Ampicillin, 100 μg/mL
  Growth temperature: 37°C
  Growth strain: DH5alpha
  Copy number: High Copy
Gene/Insert
  Gene/Insert name: Halotag (alt name: VPS35)
  Species: H. sapiens (human)
  Entrez Gene: VPS35 (a.k.a. MEM3, PARK17)
  Cloning method: Unknown
Terms and licenses: Academic/Nonprofit Terms; Industry Terms: Not Available to Industry
How to cite: VPS35_Halo_C_allele was a gift from iPSC Neurodegenerative Disease Initiative (iNDI) & Michael Ward (Addgene plasmid # 178175 ; http://n2t.net/addgene:178175 ; RRID:Addgene_178175)
