>Addgene plasmid #178175 | VPS35_Halo_C_allele | depositor partial sequence | sequence record 345812 | insert
TGAGCCGAGCCAATTTTGCTTGTTTTAAAGGGTTGTTTTTTTTTTTTTTTTTTTGATAGTCAGTAATTGT
TCAAACTAGGAATTGTATCCCCATCTTTCTTTTTTCATAATTACTCAGGTAATTGATGAGTGTAACAGAA
GCTCCTCAAAACAGTTTTATTAAATTGCCTTTCATTTTTTGTGGTACGTGCTTGATCATGAATTTGTACA
TATTCTTTTGTAGGTAACAATTCAGGTTTTAAACCAGCTTATCCAAAAGATTCGAGAAGACCTCCCGAAT
CTTGAATCCAGTGAAGAAACAGAGCAGATTAACAAACATTTTCATAACACACTGGAGCATTTGCGCTTGC
GGCGGGAATCACCAGAATCCGAGGGGCCAATTTATGAAGGTCTCATCCTTGGTGGAGGAGGTTCTGGAGG
CGGTGGAAGTGGTGGCGGAGGTAGCGCCGAGATCGGCACCGGCTTTCCCTTCGATCCTCACTACGTGGAA
GTGCTGGGCGAGAGAATGCACTATGTGGACGTGGGCCCCAGAGATGGAACCCCTGTGCTGTTTCTGCACG
GCAACCCTACCAGCAGCTACGTGTGGCGGAACATCATCCCTCACGTGGCCCCTACACACAGATGTATCGC
CCCTGACCTGATCGGCATGGGCAAGAGCGATAAGCCCGACCTGGGCTACTTCTTCGACGACCACGTGCGG
TTCATGGACGCCTTTATTGAGGCCCTCGGCCTGGAAGAGGTGGTGCTGGTTATTCACGATTGGGGCAGCG
CCCTGGGATTCCACTGGGCCAAGAGAAACCCCGAGAGAGTGAAGGGAATCGCCTTCATGGAATTCATCAG
GCCCATTCCTACCTGGGACGAGTGGCCTGAGTTCGCCAGAGAGACATTCCAGGCCTTCAGAACCACCGAC
GTGGGCAGAAAGCTGATCATCGACCAGAACGTGTTCATCGAGGGCACCCTGCCTATGGGAGTCGTCAGAC
CACTGACCGAGGTGGAAATGGACCACTACAGAGAGCCCTTTCTGAACCCCGTGGACCGGGAACCTCTTTG
GAGATTCCCCAACGAGCTGCCCATTGCCGGCGAGCCTGCTAATATTGTGGCCCTGGTGGAAGAGTACATG
GACTGGCTGCATCAGAGCCCCGTGCCTAAGCTGCTGTTTTGGGGAACACCCGGCGTGCTGATTCCTCCTG
CTGAAGCTGCCAGACTGGCCAAGAGCCTGCCTAATTGCAAGGCCGTGGATATCGGCCCTGGCCTGAATCT
GCTGCAAGAGGACAACCCCGATCTGATCGGCTCCGAGATTGCCAGATGGCTGAGCACCCTGGAAATCAGC
GGATAAAAAGGAAATAGCTCACCATACTCCTTTCCATGTACATCCAGTGAGGGTTTTATTACGCTAGGTT
TCCCTTCCATAGATTGTGCCTTTCAGAAATGCTGAGGTAGGTTTCCCATTTCTTACCTGTGATGTGTTTT
ACCCAGCACCTCCGGACACTCACCTTCAGGACCTTAATAAAATTATTCACTTGGTAAGTGTTCAAGTCTT
TCTGATCACCCCAAGTAGCATGACTGATCTGCAATTTAAAATTCCTGTGATCTGTAAAAAAAAAAAAAAA
AAAAAACACAAAACCCACAAGCACTTATCTTGGCTACTAATGAAGCTCTCCTTTTTTTTGTTTGTTTGTT
TGCTTCATTGTTGATTGTGTATTTTCTTCATTCCTGGGGAGTACTAACCCAAAAGC
